>Addgene plasmid #63712 | pX330_sgACTA2 | depositor full sequence | sequence record 110733 | Assembled full plasmid sequence
TTTATTTTTTAATTATTTTGTGCAGCGATGGGGGCGGGGGGGGGGGGGGGGCGGGGCGAGGGGCGGGGCG
GGGCGAGGCGGAGAGGTGCGGCGGCAGCCAATCAGAGCGGCGCGCTCCGAAAGTTTCCTTTTATGGCGAG
GCGGCGGCGGCGGCGGCCCTATAAAAAGCGAAGCGCGCGGCGGGCGGGAGTCGCTGCGCGCTGCCTTCGC
CCCGTGCCCCGCTCCGCCGCCGCCTCGCGCCGCCCGCCCCGGCTCTGACTGACCGCGTTACTCCCACAGG
TGAGCGGGCGGGACGGCCCTTCTCCTCCGGGCTGTAATTAGCTGAGCAAGAGGTAAGGGTTTAAGGGATG
GTTGGTTGGTGGGGTATTAATGTTTAATTACCTGGAGCACCTGCCTGAAATCACTTTTTTTCAGGTTGGA
CCGGTGCCACCATGGACTATAAGGACCACGACGGAGACTACAAGGATCATGATATTGATTACAAAGACGA
TGACGATAAGATGGCCCCAAAGAAGAAGCGGAAGGTCGGTATCCACGGAGTCCCAGCAGCCGACAAGAAG
TACAGCATCGGCCTGGACATCGGCACCAACTCTGTGGGCTGGGCCGTGATCACCGACGAGTACAAGGTGC
CCAGCAAGAAATTCAAGGTGCTGGGCAACACCGACCGGCACAGCATCAAGAAGAACCTGATCGGAGCCCT
GCTGTTCGACAGCGGCGAAACAGCCGAGGCCACCCGGCTGAAGAGAACCGCCAGAAGAAGATACACCAGA
CGGAAGAACCGGATCTGCTATCTGCAAGAGATCTTCAGCAACGAGATGGCCAAGGTGGACGACAGCTTCT
TCCACAGACTGGAAGAGTCCTTCCTGGTGGAAGAGGATAAGAAGCACGAGCGGCACCCCATCTTCGGCAA
CATCGTGGACGAGGTGGCCTACCACGAGAAGTACCCCACCATCTACCACCTGAGAAAGAAACTGGTGGAC
AGCACCGACAAGGCCGACCTGCGGCTGATCTATCTGGCCCTGGCCCACATGATCAAGTTCCGGGGCCACT
TCCTGATCGAGGGCGACCTGAACCCCGACAACAGCGACGTGGACAAGCTGTTCATCCAGCTGGTGCAGAC
CTACAACCAGCTGTTCGAGGAAAACCCCATCAACGCCAGCGGCGTGGACGCCAAGGCCATCCTGTCTGCC
AGACTGAGCAAGAGCAGACGGCTGGAAAATCTGATCGCCCAGCTGCCCGGCGAGAAGAAGAATGGCCTGT
TCGGAAACCTGATTGCCCTGAGCCTGGGCCTGACCCCCAACTTCAAGAGCAACTTCGACCTGGCCGAGGA
TGCCAAACTGCAGCTGAGCAAGGACACCTACGACGACGACCTGGACAACCTGCTGGCCCAGATCGGCGAC
CAGTACGCCGACCTGTTTCTGGCCGCCAAGAACCTGTCCGACGCCATCCTGCTGAGCGACATCCTGAGAG
TGAACACCGAGATCACCAAGGCCCCCCTGAGCGCCTCTATGATCAAGAGATACGACGAGCACCACCAGGA
CCTGACCCTGCTGAAAGCTCTCGTGCGGCAGCAGCTGCCTGAGAAGTACAAAGAGATTTTCTTCGACCAG
AGCAAGAACGGCTACGCCGGCTACATTGACGGCGGAGCCAGCCAGGAAGAGTTCTACAAGTTCATCAAGC
CCATCCTGGAAAAGATGGACGGCACCGAGGAACTGCTCGTGAAGCTGAACAGAGAGGACCTGCTGCGGAA
GCAGCGGACCTTCGACAACGGCAGCATCCCCCACCAGATCCACCTGGGAGAGCTGCACGCCATTCTGCGG
CGGCAGGAAGATTTTTACCCATTCCTGAAGGACAACCGGGAAAAGATCGAGAAGATCCTGACCTTCCGCA
TCCCCTACTACGTGGGCCCTCTGGCCAGGGGAAACAGCAGATTCGCCTGGATGACCAGAAAGAGCGAGGA
AACCATCACCCCCTGGAACTTCGAGGAAGTGGTGGACAAGGGCGCTTCCGCCCAGAGCTTCATCGAGCGG
ATGACCAACTTCGATAAGAACCTGCCCAACGAGAAGGTGCTGCCCAAGCACAGCCTGCTGTACGAGTACT
TCACCGTGTATAACGAGCTGACCAAAGTGAAATACGTGACCGAGGGAATGAGAAAGCCCGCCTTCCTGAG
CGGCGAGCAGAAAAAGGCCATCGTGGACCTGCTGTTCAAGACCAACCGGAAAGTGACCGTGAAGCAGCTG
AAAGAGGACTACTTCAAGAAAATCGAGTGCTTCGACTCCGTGGAAATCTCCGGCGTGGAAGATCGGTTCA
ACGCCTCCCTGGGCACATACCACGATCTGCTGAAAATTATCAAGGACAAGGACTTCCTGGACAATGAGGA
AAACGAGGACATTCTGGAAGATATCGTGCTGACCCTGACACTGTTTGAGGACAGAGAGATGATCGAGGAA
CGGCTGAAAACCTATGCCCACCTGTTCGACGACAAAGTGATGAAGCAGCTGAAGCGGCGGAGATACACCG
GCTGGGGCAGGCTGAGCCGGAAGCTGATCAACGGCATCCGGGACAAGCAGTCCGGCAAGACAATCCTGGA
TTTCCTGAAGTCCGACGGCTTCGCCAACAGAAACTTCATGCAGCTGATCCACGACGACAGCCTGACCTTT
AAAGAGGACATCCAGAAAGCCCAGGTGTCCGGCCAGGGCGATAGCCTGCACGAGCACATTGCCAATCTGG
CCGGCAGCCCCGCCATTAAGAAGGGCATCCTGCAGACAGTGAAGGTGGTGGACGAGCTCGTGAAAGTGAT
GGGCCGGCACAAGCCCGAGAACATCGTGATCGAAATGGCCAGAGAGAACCAGACCACCCAGAAGGGACAG
AAGAACAGCCGCGAGAGAATGAAGCGGATCGAAGAGGGCATCAAAGAGCTGGGCAGCCAGATCCTGAAAG
AACACCCCGTGGAAAACACCCAGCTGCAGAACGAGAAGCTGTACCTGTACTACCTGCAGAATGGGCGGGA
TATGTACGTGGACCAGGAACTGGACATCAACCGGCTGTCCGACTACGATGTGGACCATATCGTGCCTCAG
AGCTTTCTGAAGGACGACTCCATCGACAACAAGGTGCTGACCAGAAGCGACAAGAACCGGGGCAAGAGCG
ACAACGTGCCCTCCGAAGAGGTCGTGAAGAAGATGAAGAACTACTGGCGGCAGCTGCTGAACGCCAAGCT
GATTACCCAGAGAAAGTTCGACAATCTGACCAAGGCCGAGAGAGGCGGCCTGAGCGAACTGGATAAGGCC
GGCTTCATCAAGAGACAGCTGGTGGAAACCCGGCAGATCACAAAGCACGTGGCACAGATCCTGGACTCCC
GGATGAACACTAAGTACGACGAGAATGACAAGCTGATCCGGGAAGTGAAAGTGATCACCCTGAAGTCCAA
GCTGGTGTCCGATTTCCGGAAGGATTTCCAGTTTTACAAAGTGCGCGAGATCAACAACTACCACCACGCC
CACGACGCCTACCTGAACGCCGTCGTGGGAACCGCCCTGATCAAAAAGTACCCTAAGCTGGAAAGCGAGT
TCGTGTACGGCGACTACAAGGTGTACGACGTGCGGAAGATGATCGCCAAGAGCGAGCAGGAAATCGGCAA
GGCTACCGCCAAGTACTTCTTCTACAGCAACATCATGAACTTTTTCAAGACCGAGATTACCCTGGCCAAC
GGCGAGATCCGGAAGCGGCCTCTGATCGAGACAAACGGCGAAACCGGGGAGATCGTGTGGGATAAGGGCC
GGGATTTTGCCACCGTGCGGAAAGTGCTGAGCATGCCCCAAGTGAATATCGTGAAAAAGACCGAGGTGCA
GACAGGCGGCTTCAGCAAAGAGTCTATCCTGCCCAAGAGGAACAGCGATAAGCTGATCGCCAGAAAGAAG
GACTGGGACCCTAAGAAGTACGGCGGCTTCGACAGCCCCACCGTGGCCTATTCTGTGCTGGTGGTGGCCA
AAGTGGAAAAGGGCAAGTCCAAGAAACTGAAGAGTGTGAAAGAGCTGCTGGGGATCACCATCATGGAAAG
AAGCAGCTTCGAGAAGAATCCCATCGACTTTCTGGAAGCCAAGGGCTACAAAGAAGTGAAAAAGGACCTG
ATCATCAAGCTGCCTAAGTACTCCCTGTTCGAGCTGGAAAACGGCCGGAAGAGAATGCTGGCCTCTGCCG
GCGAACTGCAGAAGGGAAACGAACTGGCCCTGCCCTCCAAATATGTGAACTTCCTGTACCTGGCCAGCCA
CTATGAGAAGCTGAAGGGCTCCCCCGAGGATAATGAGCAGAAACAGCTGTTTGTGGAACAGCACAAGCAC
TACCTGGACGAGATCATCGAGCAGATCAGCGAGTTCTCCAAGAGAGTGATCCTGGCCGACGCTAATCTGG
ACAAAGTGCTGTCCGCCTACAACAAGCACCGGGATAAGCCCATCAGAGAGCAGGCCGAGAATATCATCCA
CCTGTTTACCCTGACCAATCTGGGAGCCCCTGCCGCCTTCAAGTACTTTGACACCACCATCGACCGGAAG
AGGTACACCAGCACCAAAGAGGTGCTGGACGCCACCCTGATCCACCAGAGCATCACCGGCCTGTACGAGA
CACGGATCGACCTGTCTCAGCTGGGAGGCGACAAAAGGCCGGCGGCCACGAAAAAGGCCGGCCAGGCAAA
AAAGAAAAAGTAAGAATTCCTAGAGCTCGCTGATCAGCCTCGACTGTGCCTTCTAGTTGCCAGCCATCTG
TTGTTTGCCCCTCCCCCGTGCCTTCCTTGACCCTGGAAGGTGCCACTCCCACTGTCCTTTCCTAATAAAA
TGAGGAAATTGCATCGCATTGTCTGAGTAGGTGTCATTCTATTCTGGGGGGTGGGGTGGGGCAGGACAGC
AAGGGGGAGGATTGGGAAGAGAATAGCAGGCATGCTGGGGAGCGGCCGCAGGAACCCCTAGTGATGGAGT
TGGCCACTCCCTCTCTGCGCGCTCGCTCGCTCACTGAGGCCGGGCGACCAAAGGTCGCCCGACGCCCGGG
CTTTGCCCGGGCGGCCTCAGTGAGCGAGCGAGCGCGCAGCTGCCTGCAGGGGCGCCTGATGCGGTATTTT
CTCCTTACGCATCTGTGCGGTATTTCACACCGCATA
[95 nt withheld, positions 5147-5241]
T
[46 nt withheld, positions 5243-5288]
C
[141 nt withheld, positions 5290-5430]
CCTTTGACGTTGGAGTCCACGTTCTTT
[37 nt withheld, positions 5458-5494]
ACTCTATCTCGGGCTATTCTTTTGATTTATAAGGGATTTTGCCGATTTCGGTCTATTGGTTAAAAAATGA
GCTGATTTAACAAAAATTTAACGCGAATTTTAACAAAATATTAACGTTTACAATTTTATGGTGCACTCTC
AGTACAATCTGCTCTGATGCCGCATAGTTAAGCCAGCCCCGACACCCGCCAACACCCGCTGACGCGCCCT
GACGGGCTTGTCTGCTCCCGGCATCCGCTTACAGACAAGCTGTGACCGTCTCCGGGAGCTGCATGTGTCA
GAGGTTTTCACCGTCATCACCGAAACGCGCGAGACGAAAGGGCCTCGTGATACGCCTATTTTTATAGGTT
AATGTCATGATAATAATGGTTTCTTAGACGTCAGGTGGCACTTTTCGGGGAAATGTGCGCGGAACCCCTA
TTTGTTTATTTTTCTAAATACATTCAAATATGTATCCGCTCATGAGACAATAACCCTGATAAATGCTTCA
ATAATATTGAAAAAGGAAGAGTATGAGTATTCAACATTTCCGTGTCGCCCTTATTCCCTTTTTTGCGGCA
TTTTGCCTTCCTGTTTTTGCTCACCCAGAAACGCTGGTGAAAGTAAAAGATGCTGAAGATCAGTTGGGTG
CACGAGTGGGTTACATCGAACTGGATCTCAACAGCGGTAAGATCCTTGAGAGTTTTCGCCCCGAAGAACG
TTTTCCAATGATGAGCACTTTTAAAGTTCTGCTATGTGGCGCGGTATTATCCCGTATTGACGCCGGGCAA
GAGCAACTCGGTCGCCGCATACACTATTCTCAGAATGACTTGGTTGAGTACTCACCAGTCACAGAAAAGC
ATCTTACGGATGGCATGACAGTAAGAGAATTATGCAGTGCTGCCATAACCATGAGTGATAACACTGCGGC
CAACTTACTTCTGACAACGATCGGAGGACCGAAGGAGCTAACCGCTTTTTTGCACAACATGGGGGATCAT
GTAACTCGCCTTGATCGTTGGGAACCGGAGCTGAATGAAGCCATACCAAACGACGAGCGTGACACCACGA
TGCCTGTAGCAATGGCAACAACGTTGCGCAAACTATTAACTGGCGAACTACTTACTCTAGCTTCCCGGCA
ACAATTAATAGACTGGATGGAGGCGGATAAAGTTGCAGGACCACTTCTGCGCTCGGCCCTTCCGGCTGGC
TGGTTTATTGCTGATAAATCTGGAGCCGGTGAGCGTGGAAGCCGCGGTATCATTGCAGCACTGGGGCCAG
ATGGTAAGCCCTCCCGTATCGTAGTTATCTACACGACGGGGAGTCAGGCAACTATGGATGAACGAAATAG
ACAGATCGCTGAGATAGGTGCCTCACTGATTAAGCATTGGTAACTGTCAGACCAAGTTTACTCATATATA
CTTTAGATTGATTTAAAACTTCATTTTTAATTTAAAAGGATCTAGGTGAAGATCCTTTTTGATAATCTCA
TGACCAAAATCCCTTAACGTGAGTTTTCGTTCCACTGAGCGTCAGACCCCGTAGAAAAGATCAAAGGATC
TTCTTGAGATCCTTTTTTTCTGCGCGTAATCTGCTGCTTGCAAACAAAAAAACCACCGCTACCAGCGGTG
GTTTGTTTGCCGGATCAAGAGCTACCAACTCTTTTTCCGAAGGTAACTGGCTTCAGCAGAGCGCAGATAC
CAAATACTGTTCTTCTAGTGTAGCCGTAGTTAGGCCACCACTTCAAGAACTCTGTAGCACCGCCTACATA
CCTCGCTCTGCTAATCCTGTTACCAGTGGCTGCTGCCAGTGGCGATAAGTCGTGTCTTACCGGGTTGGAC
TCAAGACGATAGTTACCGGATAAGGCGCAGCGGTCGGGCTGAACGGGGGGTTCGTGCACACAGCCCAGCT
TGGAGCGAACGACCTACACCGAACTGAGATACCTACAGCGTGAGCTATGAGAAAGCGCCACGCTTCCCGA
AGGGAGAAAGGCGGACAGGTATCCGGTAAGCGGCAGGGTCGGAACAGGAGAGCGCACGAGGGAGCTTCCA
GGGGGAAACGCCTGGTATCTTTATAGTCCTGTCGGGTTTCGCCACCTCTGACTTGAGCGTCGATTTTTGT
GATGCTCGTCAGGGGGGCGGAGCCTATGGAAAAACGCCAGCAACGCGGCCTTTTTACGGTTCCTGGCCTT
TTGCTGGCCTTTTGCTCACATGTGAGGGCCTATTTCCCATGATTCCTTCATATTTGCATATACGATACAA
GGCTGTTAGAGAGATAATTGGAATTAATTTGACTGTAAACACAAAGATATTAGTACAAAATACGTGACGT
AGAAAGTAATAATTTCTTGGGTAGTTTGCAGTTTTAAAATTATGTTTTAAAATGGACTATCATATGCTTA
CCGTAACTTGAAAGTATTTCGATTTCTTGGCTTTATATATCTTGTGGAAAGGACGAAACACCGCGGTGGA
CAATGGAAGGCCGTTTAAGAGCTATGCTGGAAACAGCATAGCAAGTTTAAATAAGGCTAGTCCGTTATCA
ACTTGAAAAAGTGGCACCGAGTCGGTGCTTTTTTGTTTTAGAGCTAGAAATAGCAAGTTAAAATAAGGCT
AGTCCGTTTTTAGCGCGTGCGCCAATTCTGCAGACAAATGGCTCTAGAGGTACCCGTTACATAACTTACG
GTAAATGGCCCGCCTGGCTGACCGCCCAACGACCCCCGCCCATTGACGTCAATAGTAACGCCAATAGGGA
CTTTCCATTGACGTCAATGGGTGGAGTATTTACGGTAAACTGCCCACTTGGCAGTACATCAAGTGTATCA
TATGCCAAGTACGCCCCCTATTGACGTCAATGACGGTAAATGGCCCGCCTGGCATTGTGCCCAGTACATG
ACCTTATGGGACTTTCCTACTTGGCAGTACATCTACGTATTAGTCATCGCTATTACCATGGTCGAGGTGA
GCCCCACGTTCTGCTTCACTCTCCCCATCTCCCCCCCCTCCCCACCCCCAATTTTGTATTTA
Features (pLannotate 1.2.2; 18 found; start..end, strand, type, name):
    187..414     +  intron         hybrid intron: hybrid between chicken β-actin (CBA) and minute virus of mice (MMV) introns (Gray et al., 2011)
    552..2153    +  CDS            Cas9(N): N-terminal portion of Streptococcus pyogenes Cas9 (Zetsche et al., 2015)
   2154..4652    +  CDS            Cas9(C): C-terminal portion of Streptococcus pyogenes Cas9 (Zetsche et al., 2015)
   4653..4700    +  CDS            nucleoplasmin NLS: bipartite nuclear localization signal from nucleoplasmin
   4734..4845    +  polyA_signal   bGH poly(A) signal: bovine growth hormone polyadenylation signal
   4950..5090    +  repeat_region  AAV2 ITR: inverted terminal repeat of adeno-associated virus serotype 2 inverted
   5095..5146    -  misc_feature   bom (fragment): basis of mobility region from pBR322
   5165..5620    +  rep_origin     f1 ori (sequence partly withheld): f1 bacteriophage origin of replication; arrow indicates direction of (+) strand synthesis
   5621..5670    -  misc_feature   bom (fragment): basis of mobility region from pBR322
   5772..5807    -  CDS            rop (fragment): Rop protein, which maintains plasmids at low copy number; rop
   5902..6006    +  promoter       AmpR promoter: bla
   6007..6867    +  CDS            AmpR: β-lactamase; bla; confers resistance to ampicillin, carbenicillin, and related antibiotics
   7038..7626    +  rep_origin     ori: high-copy-number ColE1/pMB1/pBR322/pUC origin of replication
   7688..7928    +  promoter       U6 promoter: RNA polymerase III promoter for human U6 snRNA
   7975..8042    +  misc_RNA       tracrRNA (fragment): trans-activating CRISPR RNA for the Streptococcus pyogenes CRISPR/Cas9 system
   8049..8092    +  misc_RNA       gRNA scaffold (fragment): guide RNA scaffold for the Streptococcus pyogenes CRISPR/Cas9 system
   8139..8424    +  enhancer       CMV enhancer: human cytomegalovirus immediate early enhancer; contains an 18-bp deletion relative to the standard CMV enhancer
   8426..186     +  promoter       chicken β-actin promoter (across the origin): contains a 21-bp deletion relative to the standard chicken β-actin promoter
