[The description below was written by a language model from this plasmid's Addgene catalogue record and pLannotate feature annotations shown in this document.]
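Description:
pX330_sgACTA2 is a mammalian expression plasmid built on the pX330 backbone, an all-in-one CRISPR/Cas9 vector that delivers both a single guide RNA and Streptococcus pyogenes Cas9 from one molecule. It is propagated in bacteria through a high-copy ColE1/pUC-type origin and selected with ampicillin via the β-lactamase gene. An f1 phage origin is also present, along with small remnants of pBR322 bom and rop sequences. The catalogue lists a total size of 8518 bp, while the annotated depositor sequence is 8,496 nt, a small discrepancy the record does not explain.

The guide cassette uses the human U6 RNA polymerase III promoter to transcribe a 20-nt spacer targeting ACTA2 (smooth muscle α-actin; listed for both human and mouse), fused to the S. pyogenes guide RNA scaffold. The scaffold is annotated in two pieces, as tracrRNA and gRNA scaffold fragments. The spacer was inserted between BbsI sites, which were destroyed during cloning. Downstream, a hybrid promoter made of the CMV enhancer, the chicken β-actin promoter and a chimeric CBA/MVM intron drives Cas9. The annotation software splits Cas9 into adjoining N- and C-terminal portions, but their coordinates are contiguous. Cas9 ends in a nucleoplasmin bipartite nuclear localization signal and is followed by a bovine growth hormone polyadenylation signal. A single AAV2 ITR lies after the poly(A) signal; with only one annotated, the table gives no indication that the plasmid is meant for AAV packaging.

The plasmid carries no mammalian selection marker or reporter in the annotated features. Its stated purpose is to express sgACTA2 in mammalian cells, and the associated study concerned small molecules that enhance CRISPR genome editing in pluripotent stem cells.
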