Addgene plasmid #63712: pX330_sgACTA2
Purpose: Express sgACTA2 in mammalian cells.
Depositing lab: Stanley Qi. Depositing organization: Stanford University. Publication: Small Molecules Enhance CRISPR Genome Editing in Pluripotent Stem Cells. Yu C, Liu Y, Ma T, Liu K, Xu S, Zhang Y, Liu H, La Russa M, Xie M, Ding S, Qi LS. Cell Stem Cell. 2015 Feb 5;16(2):142-7. doi: 10.1016/j.stem.2015.01.003. PubMed 25658371.
Backbone
  Vector backbone: pX330
  Total vector size (bp): 8518
  Vector type: Mammalian Expression
Growth in bacteria
  Bacterial resistance: Ampicillin, 100 μg/mL
  Growth temperature: 37°C
  Growth strain: Stbl3
  Copy number: High Copy
Gene/Insert
  Gene/Insert name: ACTA2
  gRNA/shRNA sequence: gcggtggacaatggaaggcc
  Species: H. sapiens (human), M. musculus (mouse)
  Entrez Gene: ACTA2 (a.k.a. ACTSA, SMDYS)
  Promoter: U6
  Cloning method: Restriction Enzyme; 5′ cloning site BbsI (destroyed during cloning); 3′ cloning site BbsI (destroyed during cloning)
  Sequencing primers: 5′ U6
Terms and licenses: Academic/Nonprofit Terms; Industry Terms: Not Available to Industry
How to cite: pX330_sgACTA2 was a gift from Stanley Qi (Addgene plasmid # 63712 ; http://n2t.net/addgene:63712 ; RRID:Addgene_63712)
