>Addgene plasmid #63712 | pX330_sgACTA2 | addgene partial sequence | sequence record 109901 | hU6-F 5'-GAGGGCCTATTTCCCATGATT-3'
TTGGAATTAATTTGACTGTAAACACAAAGATATTAGTACAAAATACGTGACGTAGAAAGTAATAATTTCT
TGGGTAGTTTGCAGTTTTAAAATTATGTTTTAAAATGGACTATCATATGCTTACCGTAACTTGAAAGTAT
TTCGATTTCTTGGCTTTATATATCTTGTGGAAAGGACGAAACACCGCGGTGGACAATGGAAGGCCGTTTA
AGAGCTATGCTGGAAACAGCATAGCAAGTTTAAATAAGGCTAGTCCGTTATCAACTTGAAAAAGTGGCAC
CGAGTCGGTGCTTTTTTGTTTTAGAGCTAGAAATAGCAAGTTAAAATAAGGCTAGTCCGTTTTTAGCGCG
TGCGCCAATTCTGCAGACAAATGGCTCTAGAGGTACCCGTTACATAACTTACGGTAAATGGCCCGCCTGG
CTGACCGCCCAACGACCCCCGCCCATTGACGTCAATAGTAACGCCAATAGGGACTTTCCATTGACGTCAA
TGGGTGGAGTATTTACGGTAAACTGCCCACTTGGCAGTACATCAAGTGTATCATATGCCAAGTACGCCCC
CTATTGACGTCAATGACGGTAAATGGCCCGCCTGGCATTGTGCCCAGTACATGACCTTATGGGACTTTCC
TACTTGGCAGTACATCTACGTATTAGTCATCGCTATTACCAT
